Addgene plasmid #230931: pAAVdual-CMV-eGFP
Purpose: pAAVdual plasmid is used to package AAV-CMV-eGFP viruses with the AAVdual system, which integrates the mini-pHelper-1.0 (providing E2A, E4orf6, and VA RNA) with an AAV expression cassette containing eGFP driven by the CMV promoter.
Depositing lab: Qizhao Wang. Depositing organization: AAVnerGene Inc. Publication: AAVone: A cost-effective, single-plasmid solution for efficient AAV production with reduced DNA impurities. Yang R, Tran NT, Chen T, Cui M, Wang Y, Sharma T, Liu Y, Zhang J, Yuan X, Zhang D, Chen C, Shi Z, Wang L, Dai Y, Zaidi H, Liang J, Chen M, Jaijyan D, Hu H, Wang B, Xu C, Hu W, Gao G, Yu D, Tai PWL, Wang Q. Mol Ther Nucleic Acids. 2025 May 14;36(2):102563. doi: 10.1016/j.omtn.2025.102563. eCollection 2025 Jun 10. PubMed 40503174.
Backbone
  Vector backbone: pAAVdual
  Vector type: AAV
Growth in bacteria
  Bacterial resistance: Kanamycin, 50 μg/mL
  Growth temperature: 37°C
  Growth strain: NEB Stable
  Copy number: High Copy
Gene/Insert
  Gene/Insert name: eGFP
  Species: Synthetic
  Promoter: CMV
  Cloning method: Gibson Cloning
Terms and licenses: Academic/Nonprofit Terms; Industry Terms: Not Available to Industry
Depositor comments: pAAVdual is an AAVnerGene trademark, BAS-98490977 US patent: US-20240229067-A9; international patent: WO2023220502 . Please visit https://doi.org/10.1101/2025.01.07.631712 for bioRxiv preprint.
How to cite: pAAVdual-CMV-eGFP was a gift from Qizhao Wang (Addgene plasmid # 230931 ; http://n2t.net/addgene:230931 ; RRID:Addgene_230931)
