[The description below was written by a language model from this plasmid's Addgene catalogue record and pLannotate feature annotations shown in this document.]
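Description:
pAAVdual-CMV-eGFP is an 11.2 kb AAV production plasmid that combines two functions normally supplied on separate plasmids: an ITR-flanked AAV transfer genome and a minimized adenoviral helper region (mini-pHelper-1.0). It is maintained in bacteria through a high-copy ColE1/pUC-type origin. Selection is with kanamycin, conferred by a Tn5 aminoglycoside phosphotransferase (NeoR/KanR) gene driven by the bla (AmpR) promoter. An f1 phage origin is also present. The record lists a recombination-deficient growth strain, consistent with the need to keep the repeat-rich ITRs intact.

The transfer cassette lies between AAV2 inverted terminal repeats, which are the cis elements needed for replication and packaging of the vector genome. One ITR is annotated as spanning the plasmid origin, while the other is detected only as short fragments. Within the ITRs, the CMV immediate-early enhancer and promoter drive EGFP through a modified SV40 intron, followed by WPRE to boost transcript stability and expression, and the human growth hormone polyadenylation signal.

Outside the ITRs, the helper segment is derived from adenovirus type 2. It carries the VA RNA, the E4 34K protein (E4orf6) and the E2A DNA-binding protein, which are the helper functions named in the record. The other adenoviral annotations, such as fragments of pTP, fiber, L3 and L4 proteins, appear to be partial or overlapping reading frames retained in these genomic segments.

No AAV rep or cap genes are annotated, so these would have to be supplied separately. The plasmid is used in the AAVdual system to package AAV-CMV-eGFP reporter virus with fewer plasmids than conventional triple transfection.
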