Features (pLannotate 1.2.2; 27 found; start..end, strand, type, name):
    170..646     -  polyA_signal   hGH poly(A) signal: human growth hormone polyadenylation signal
    678..1266    -  misc_feature   WPRE: woodchuck hepatitis virus posttranscriptional regulatory element
   1266..1284    -  misc_feature   MCS (fragment): pBluescript multiple cloning site
   1291..2010    -  CDS            EGFP: the original enhanced GFP (Yang et al., 1996) mammalian codon-optimized
   2021..2117    -  intron         SV40 intron: modified SV40 intron with splice donor and acceptor sites
   2123..2321    -  promoter       CMV promoter: human cytomegalovirus (CMV) immediate early promoter
   2322..2625    -  enhancer       CMV enhancer: human cytomegalovirus immediate early enhancer
   2750..2777    -  repeat_region  AAV2 ITR (fragment): inverted terminal repeat of adeno-associated virus serotype 2 inverted
   2806..2833    -  repeat_region  AAV2 ITR (fragment): inverted terminal repeat of adeno-associated virus serotype 2 inverted
   2844..3005    -  CDS            PTP (fragment): TERM_ADE02 - Experimental evidence at protein level: Swiss-Prot protein existence level 1. Protein covalently bound to the viral DNA that acts as a primer for viral genomic replication by DNA strand displacement. Assembles on the viral origin of replication in an initiation complex with viral polymerase, DBP, host NFIA and host POU2F1/OCT1. During initiation, the polymerase covalently couples the first dCTP with Ser- 580 of pTP. The terminal protein stimulates the template activity over 20 fold compared to protein-free templates. Neo-synthesized viral genomes are linked to two preterminal prot
   3036..3192    +  ncRNA          VA: Accession: RF00102 - VA RNA
   3173..3535    -  CDS            Y121_ADE02: Protein predicted: Swiss-Prot protein existence level 4. From Human adenovirus C serotype 2 (HAdV-2) (Human adenovirus 2).
   3592..3723    +  CDS            SPIKE_ADE02 (fragment): Experimental evidence at protein level: Swiss-Prot protein existence level 1. Forms spikes that protrude from each vertex of the icosahedral capsid. Interacts with host coxsackievirus and adenovirus receptor CXADR located at the cell tight junctions to provide virion initial attachment to target cell. The fiber protein binds to CXADR with a higher affinity than CXADR binds to itself, thereby blocking the cell-cell adhesion function of CXADR dimers and leading to local disruption of the tight junction. Fiber protein present on neo- synthesized particles may thus disrupt the junctional integrity
   3865..3942    -  CDS            E417_ADE03: Protein predicted: Swiss-Prot protein existence level 4. From Human adenovirus B serotype 3 (HAdV-3) (Human adenovirus 3).
   4144..5025    -  CDS            E434_ADE02: Experimental evidence at protein level: Swiss-Prot protein existence level 1. Plays a major role to prevent cellular inhibition of viral genome replication by nuclear bodies. Assembles an SCF-like E3 ubiquitin ligase complex based on the cellular proteins ELOB, ELOC, CUL5 and RBX1, in cooperation with viral E1B-55K. This viral RING-type ligase ubiquitinates cellular substrates prior to proteasomal degradation: p53/TP53, LIG4, MRE11-RAD50-NBS1 (MRN) complex, ITGA3, DAXX and BLM. From Human adenovirus C serotype 2 (HAdV-2) (Human adenovirus 2).
   5141..5206    -  CDS            E4RF1_ADE02 (fragment): Experimental evidence at protein level: Swiss-Prot protein existence level 1. May modulate tight-junctions functions of infected cells through interactions with PDZ proteins. E4 ORF1 has ben show for Adenovirus 9 to interact with protein involved in tight junction regulation. May play a role in mTOR activation by activating PI3- kinase, thus overriding cellular checkpoint for translation. From Human adenovirus C serotype 2 (HAdV-2) (Human adenovirus 2).
   5508..5870    -  CDS            L4 (fragment): CAP8_ADE02 - Experimental evidence at protein level: Swiss-Prot protein existence level 1. [Hexon-linking protein-C]: Structural component of the virion that acts as a cement protein on the capsid interior and which glue the peripentonal hexons and group-of-nine hexons together. From Human adenovirus C serotype 2 (HAdV-2) (Human adenovirus 2).
   5961..6266    -  CDS            SF33K_ADE05 (fragment): Experimental evidence at protein level: Swiss-Prot protein existence level 1. Probably functions as the small terminase that is part of the molecular motor that translocates genomic DNA in empty capsid during DNA packaging. This motor is located at a unique vertex and comprises at least the IVa2 ATPase, the small terminase 33K and probably a portal. Forms a ring-like structure of about 17 nm in which genomic DNA is translocated into the capsid. Stimulates IVa2 ATPase activity in the presence of the viral genome. Once the DNA is packaged, the terminase detaches: the 33K protein is present in th
   6262..6846    -  CDS            PKG2_ADE02: Experimental evidence at protein level: Swiss-Prot protein existence level 1. Component of the packaging machinery which encapsidates the viral DNA into preformed capsids and transcriptional activator of the viral major late promoter (MLP). Binds, along with packaging proteins 1 and 3, to the specific packaging sequence on the left end of viral genomic DNA and plays an active role in packaging of the viral genome into preformed capsids. Specifically binds to the 5'-TTTG-3' nucleotides of the repeats making up the packaging sequence. Forms a transcription factor called DEF-A through cooperative
   6890..7093    -  CDS            L4 (fragment): SHUT_ADECC - Protein inferred from homology: Swiss-Prot protein existence level 3. Protein that inhibits host translation while promoting late viral translation by ribosome shunting. Blocks host cap-dependent translation by binding to eIF4G, displacing MKNK1 from cap initiation complexes and preventing EIF4E phosphorylation. Binds to the tripartite leader sequence of viral late mRNAs and recruits host eIF4G, PABPC1/poly-A binding protein and 40S ribosomes subunits on viral mRNAs, allowing ribosome shunting and efficient translation of late viral mRNAs even though conventional translation via r
   7109..8695    +  CDS            DBP: DNB2_ADE02 - Experimental evidence at protein level: Swiss-Prot protein existence level 1. Plays a role in the elongation phase of viral strand displacement replication by unwinding the template in an ATP- independent fashion, employing its capacity to form multimers. Also enhances the rate of initiation. Released from template upon second strand synthesis. Assembles in complex with viral pTP, viral pol, host NFIA and host POU2F1/OCT1 on viral origin of replication. Covers the whole ssDNA genome during synthesis. The complementary strand synthesis induces its release from DNA template. May inh
   8799..8954    -  CDS            L3 (fragment): PRO_ADE02 - Experimental evidence at protein level: Swiss-Prot protein existence level 1. Cleaves viral precursor proteins (pTP, pIIIa, pVI, pVII, pVIII, and pX) inside newly assembled particles giving rise to mature virions. Protease complexed to its cofactor slides along the viral DNA to specifically locate and cleave the viral precursors. Mature virions have a weakened organization compared to the unmature virions, thereby facilitating subsequent uncoating. Without maturation, the particle lacks infectivity and is unable to uncoat. Late in adenovirus infection, in the cytoplasm, may partici
   8964..9418    +  rep_origin     f1 ori (sequence partly withheld): f1 bacteriophage origin of replication; arrow indicates direction of (+) strand synthesis
   9444..9548    +  promoter       AmpR promoter: bla
   9549..10343   +  CDS            NeoR/KanR: aminoglycoside phosphotransferase from Tn5; aph(3')-II (or nptII); confers resistance to neomycin, kanamycin, and G418 (Geneticin®)
  10514..11102   +  rep_origin     ori: high-copy-number ColE1/pMB1/pBR322/pUC origin of replication
  11236..130     -  repeat_region  AAV2 ITR (across the origin): inverted terminal repeat of adeno-associated virus serotype 2 inverted
>Addgene plasmid #230931 | pAAVdual-CMV-eGFP | addgene full sequence | sequence record 458357 | Addgene NGS Result
CTGCGCGCTCGCTCGCTCACTGAGGCCGCCCGGGCAAAGCCCGGGCGTCGGGCGACCTTTGGTCGCCCGG
CCTCAGTGAGCGAGCGAGCGCGCAGAGAGGGAGTGGCCAACTCCATCACTAGGGGTTCCTGCGGCCGCTC
GGTCCGCACGTGGTTACCTACAAAATCAGAAGGACAGGGAAGGGAGCAGTGGTTCACGCCTGTAATCCCA
GCAATTTGGGAGGCCAAGGTGGGTAGATCACCTGAGATTAGGAGTTGGAGACCAGCCTGGCCAATATGGT
GAAACCCCGTCTCTACCAAAAAAACAAAAATTAGCTGAGCCTGGTCATGCATGCCTGGAATCCCAACAAC
TCGGGAGGCTGAGGCAGGAGAATCGCTTGAACCCAGGAGGCGGAGATTGCAGTGAGCCAAGATTGTGCCA
CTGCACTCCAGCTTGGTTCCCAATAGACCCCGCAGGCCCTACAGGTTGTCTTCCCAACTTGCCCCTTGCT
CCATACCACCCCCCTCCACCCCATAATATTATAGAAGGACACCTAGTCAGACAAAATGATGCAACTTAAT
TTTATTAGGACAAGGCTGGTGGGCACTGGAGTGGCAACTTCCAGGGCCAGGAGAGGCACTGGGGAGGGGT
CACAGGGATGCCACCCGTAGATCTCTCGAGCAGCGCTCGGTATCGATGCGGGGAGGCGGCCCAAAGGGAG
ATCCGACTCGTCTGAGGGCGAAGGCGAAGACGCGGAAGAGGCCGCAGAGCCGGCAGCAGGCCGCGGGAAG
GAAGGTCCGCTGGATTGAGGGCCGAAGGGACGTAGCAGAAGGACGTCCCGCGCAGAATCCAGGTGGCAAC
ATAGGCGAGCAGCCAAGGAAAGGACGATGATTTCCCCGACAACACCACGGAATTGTCAGTGCCCAACAGC
CGAGCCCCTGTCCAGCAGCGGGCAAGGCAGGCGGCGATGAGTTCCGCCGTGGCAATAGGGAGGGGGAAAG
CGAAAGTCCCGGAAAGGAGCTGACAGGTGGTGGCAATGCCCCAACCAGTGGGGGTTGCGTCAGCAAACAC
AGTGCACACCACGCCACGTTGCCTGACAACGGGCCACAACTCCTCATAAAGAGACAGCAACCAGGATTTA
TACAAGGAGGAGAAAATGAAAGCCATACGGGAAGCAATAGCATGATACAAAGGCATTAAAGCAGCGTATC
CACATAGCGTAAAAGGAGCAACATAGTTAAGAATACCAGTCAATCTTTCACAAATTTTGTAATCCAGAGG
TTGATTATCGATAAGCTTGATATCCGTACGTTACTTGTACAGCTCGTCCATGCCGAGAGTGATCCCGGCG
GCGGTCACGAACTCCAGCAGGACCATGTGATCGCGCTTCTCGTTGGGGTCTTTGCTCAGGGCGGACTGGG
TGCTCAGGTAGTGGTTGTCGGGCAGCAGCACGGGGCCGTCGCCGATGGGGGTGTTCTGCTGGTAGTGGTC
GGCGAGCTGCACGCTGCCGTCCTCGATGTTGTGGCGGATCTTGAAGTTCACCTTGATGCCGTTCTTCTGC
TTGTCGGCCATGATATAGACGTTGTGGCTGTTGTAGTTGTACTCCAGCTTGTGCCCCAGGATGTTGCCGT
CCTCCTTGAAGTCGATGCCCTTCAGCTCGATGCGGTTCACCAGGGTGTCGCCCTCGAACTTCACCTCGGC
GCGGGTCTTGTAGTTGCCGTCGTCCTTGAAGAAGATGGTGCGCTCCTGGACGTAGCCTTCGGGCATGGCG
GACTTGAAGAAGTCGTGCTGCTTCATGTGGTCGGGGTAGCGGCTGAAGCACTGCACGCCGTAGGTCAGGG
TGGTCACGAGGGTGGGCCAGGGCACGGGCAGCTTGCCGGTGGTGCAGATGAACTTCAGGGTCAGCTTGCC
GTAGGTGGCATCGCCCTCGCCCTCGCCGGACACGCTGAACTTGTGGCCGTTTACGTCGCCGTCCAGCTCG
ACCAGGATGGGCACCACCCCGGTGAACAGCTCCTCGCCCTTGCTCACCATGGTGGCGCGCCTAGAAGTAA
AGGCAACATCCACTGAGGAGCAGTTCTTTGATTTGCACCACCACCGGATCCGGGACCTGAAATAAAAGAC
AAAAAGACTAAACTTACGCAGGTGCTTATATAGACCTCCCACCGTACACGCCTACCGCCCATTTGCGTCA
ATGGGGCGGAGTTGTTACGACATTTTGGAAAGTCCCGTTGATTTTGGTGCCAAAACAAACTCCCATTGAC
GTCAATGGGGTGGAGACTTGGAAATCCCCGTGAGTCAAACCGCTATCCACGCCCATTGATGTACTGCCAA
AACCGCATCACCATGGTAATAGCGATGACTAATACGTAGATGTACTGCCAAGTAGGAAAGTCCCATAAGG
TCATGTACTGGGCATAATGCCAGGCGGGCCATTTACCGTCATTGACGTCAATAGGGGGCGTACTTGGCAT
ATGATACACTTGATGTACTGCCAAGTGGGCAGTTTACCGTAAATACTCCACCCATTGACGTCAATGGAAA
GTCCCTATTGGCGTTACTATGGGAACATACGTCATTATTGACGTCAATGGGCGGGGGTCGTTGGGCGGTC
AGCCAGGCGGGCCATTTACCGTAAGTTATGTAACGCGGAACTCCATATATGGGCTATGAACTAATGACCC
CGTAATTGATTACTATTAATAACTAGTCAATAATCAATGTACGCGTGCGGCCGCAGGAACCCCTAGTGAT
GGAGTTGGCCACTCCCTCTCTGCGCGCTCGCTCGCTCACTGAGGCCGGGCGACCAAAGGTCGCCCGACGC
CCGGGCGGCCTCAGTGAGCGAGCGAGCGCGCAGCTGCCAAACGTCGACGTAATCCGTAGATGTACCTGGA
CATCCAGGTGATGCCGGCGGCGGTGGTGGAGGCGCGCGGAAAGTCGCGGACGCGGTTCCAGATGTTGCGC
AGCGGCAAAAAGTGCTCCATGGTCGGGACGCTCTGGCCGGTGAGGCGTGCGCAGTCGTTGACGCTCTAGA
CCGTGCAAAAGGAGAGCCTGTAAGCGGGCACTCTTCCGTGGTCTGGTGGATAAATTCGCAAGGGTATCAT
GGCGGACGACCGGGGTTCGAACCCCGGATCCGGCCGTCCGCCGTGATCCATGCGGTTACCGCCCGCGTGT
CGAACCCAGGTGTGCGACGTCAGACAACGGGGGAGCGCTCCTTTTGGCTTCCTTCCAGGCGCGGCGGCTG
CTGCGCTAGCTTTTTTGGCCACTGGCCGCGCGCGGCGTAAGCGGTTAGGCTGGAAAGCGAAAGCATTAAG
TGGCTCGCTCCCTGTAGCCGGAGGGTTATTTTCCAAGGGTTGAGTCGCAGGACCCCCGGTTCGAGTCTCG
GGCCGGCCGGACTGCGGCGAACGGGGGTTTGCCTCCCCGTCATGCAAGACCCCGCTTGCAAATTCCTCCG
GAAACAGGGACGAGCCCCTTTTTTGCTTTTCCCAGATGCATCCGGTGCTGCGGCAGATGCGCCCCCCTCC
TCAGCAGCGGCAAGAGCAAGAGCAGCGGCAGACATGCAGGGCACCCTCCCCTTCTCCTACCGCGTCAGGA
GGGGCAACATCCTACATCGATTCTAGTGAATCCACAGAAACTAGCGAGGTAAGCACTTACTCTATGTCTT
TTACATGGTCCTGGGAAAGTGGAAAATACACCACTGAAACTTTTGCTACCAACTCTTACACCTTCTCCTA
CATTGCCCAGGAATAAAGAATCGTGAACCTGTTGCATGTTATGTTTCAACGTGTTTATTTTTCAATTGCA
GAAAATTTCAAGTCATTTTTCATTCAGTAGTATAGCCCCACCACCACATAGCTTATATTGATCACCGTAC
CTTAATCAAACTCACAGAACCCTAGTATTCAACCTGCCACCTCCCTCCCAACACACAGAGTACACAGTCC
TTTCTCCCCGGCTGGCCTTAAAAAGCATCATATCATGGGTAACAGACATATTCTTAGGTGTTATATTCCA
CACGGTTTCCTGTCGAGCCAAACGCTCATCAGTGATATTAATAAACTCCCCGGGCAGCTCGCTTAAGTTC
ATGTCGCTGTCCAGCTGCTGAGCCACAGGCTGCTGTCCAACTTGCGGTTGCTCAACGGGCGGCGAAGGGG
AAGTCCATGCCTACATGGGGGTAGAGTCATAATCGTGCATCAGGATAGGGCGGTGGTGCTGCAGCAGCGC
GCGAATAAACTGCTGCCGCCGCCGCTCCGTCCTGCAGGAATACAACATGGCAGTGGTCTCCTCAGCGATG
ATTCGCACCGCCCGCAGCATGAGACGCCTTGTCCTCCGGGCACAGCAGCGCACCCTGATCTCACTTAAAT
CAGCACAGTAACTGCAGCACAGCACCACAATATTGTTCAAAATCCCACAGTGCAAGGCGCTGTATCCAAA
GCTCATGGCGGGGACCACAGAACCCACGTGGCCATCATACCACAAGCGCAGGTAGATTAAGTGGCGACCC
CTCATAAACACGCTGGACATAAACATTACCTCTTTTGGCATGTTGTAATTCACCACCTCCCGGTACCATA
TAAACCTCTGATTAAACATGGCGCCATCCACCACCATCCTAAACCAGCTGGCCAAAACCTGCCCGCCGGC
TATGCACTGCAGGGAACCGGGACTGGAACAATGACAGTGGAGAGCCCAGGACTCGTAACCATGGATCATC
ATGCTCGTCATGATATCAATGTTGGCACAACACAGGCACACGTGCATACACTTCCTCAGGATTACAAGCT
CCTCCCGCGTCAGAACCATATCCCAGGGAACAACCCATTCCTGAATCAGCGTAAATCCCACACTGCAGGG
AAGACCTCGCACGTAACTCACGTTGTGCATTGTCAAAGTGTTACATTCGGGCAGCAGCGGATGATCCTCC
AGTATGGTAGCGCGGGTCTCTGTCTCAAAAGGAGGTAGGCGATCCCTACTGTACGGAGTGCGCCGAGACA
ACCGAGATCGTGTTGGTCGTAGTGTCATGCCAAATGGAACGCCGGACGTAGTCATATTTCCTGAAGCAAA
ACCAGGTGCGGGCGTGACAAACAGATCTGCGTCTCCGGTCTCGTCGCTTAGCTCGCTCTGTGTAGTAGTT
GTAGTATATCCACTCTCTCAAAGCATCCAGGCGCCTAGGCAAAATAGCACCCTCCCGCTCCAGAACAACA
TACAGCGCTTCCACAGCGGCAGCCATAACAGTCAGCCTTACCAGTAAAAAAACCTATTAAAAAACACCAC
TCGACACGGCACCAGCTCAATCAGTCACAGTGTAAAAAGGGCCAAGTACAGAGCGAGTATATATAGGACT
AAAAAATGACGTAACGGTTAAAGTCCACAAAAAACACCCAGAAAACCGCACGCGAACCTACGCCCAGAAA
CGAAAGCCAAAAAACCCACAACTTCCTCAAATCTTCACTTCCGTTTTCCCACGATACGTCACTTCCCATT
TTAAAAAAACTACAATTCCCAATACATGCAAGTTACTCCGCCCTAAAACGCCCGGGCGACCGCACCCTGT
GACGAAAGCCGCCCGCAAGCTGCGCCCCTGAGTTAGTCATCTGAACTTCGGCCTGGGCGTCTCTGGGAAG
TACCACAGTGGTGGGAGCGGGACTTTCCTGGTACACCAGGGCAGCGGGCCAACTACGGGGATTAAGGTTA
TTACGAGGTGTGGTGGTAATAGCCGCCTGTTCGAGGAGAATTCGGTTTCGGTGGGCGCGGATTCCGTTGA
CCCGGGATATCATGTGGGGTCCCGCGCTCATGTAGTTTATTCGGGTTGAGTAGTCTTGGGCAGCTCCAGC
CGCAAGTCCCATTTGTGGCTGGTAACTCCACATGTAGGGCGTGGGAATTTCCTTGCTCATAATGGCGCTG
ACGACAGGTGCTGGCGCCGGGTGTGGCCGCTGGAGATGACGTAGTTTTCGCGCTTAAATTTGAGAAAGGG
CGCGAAACTAGTCCTTAAGAGTCAGCGCGCAGTATTTGCTGAAGAGAGCCTCCGCGTCTTCCAGCGTGCG
CCGAAGCTGATCTTCGCTTTTGTGATACAGGCAGCTGCGGGTGAGGGAGCGCAGAGACCTGTTTTTTATT
TTCAGCTCTTGTTCTTGGCCCCTGCTTTGTTGAAATATAGCATACAGAGTGGGAAAAATCCTATTTCTAA
GCTCGCGGGTCGATACGGGTTCGTTGGGCGCCAGACGCAGCGCTCCTCCTCCTGCTGCTGCCGCCGCTGT
GGATTTCTTGGGCTTTGTCAGAGTCTTGCTATCCGGTCGCCTTTGCTTCTGTGTGACCGCTGCTGTTGCT
GCCGCTGCCGCTGCCGCCGGTGCAGTAGGGGCTGTAGAGATGACGGTAGTAATGCAGGATGTTACGGGGG
AAGGCCACGCCGTGATGGTAGAGAAGAAAGCGGCGGGCGAAGGAGATGTTGCCCCCACAGTCTTGCAAGC
AAGCAACTATGGCGTTCTTGTGCCCGCGCCACGAGCGGTAGCCTTGGCGCTGTTGTTGCTCTTGGGCTAA
CGGCGGCGGCTGCTTAGACTTACCGGCCCTGGTTCCAGTGGTGTCCCATCTACGGTTGGGTCGGCGAACA
GGCAGTGCCGGCGGCGCCTGAGGAGCGGAGGTTGTAGCGATGCTGGGAACGGTTGCCAATTTCTGGGGCG
CCGGCGAGGGGAATGCGACCGAGGGTGACGGTGTTTCGTCTGACACCTCTTCGGCCTCGGAAGCTTCGTC
TAGGCTGTCCCAGTCTTCCATCATCTCCTCCTCCTCGTCCAAAACCTCCTCTGCCTGACTGTCCCAGTAT
TCCTCCTCGTCCGTGGGTGGCGGCGGCGGCAGCTGCAGCTTCTTTTTGGGTGCCATCCTGGGAAGCAAGG
GCCCGCGGCTGCTGATAGGGCTGCGGCGGCGGGGGGATTGGGTTGAGCTCCTCGCCGGACTGGGGGTCCA
GGTAAACCCCCCGTCCCTTTCGTAGCAGAAACTCTTGGCGGGCTTTGTTGATGGCTTGCAATTGGCCAAG
GATGTGGCCCTGGGTAATGACGCAGGCGGTAAGCTCCGCATTTGGCGGGCGGGATTGGTCTTCGTAGAAC
CTAATCTCGTGGGCGTGGTAGTCCTCAGGGAGAAGGAAATGGCCAGTCGGGAAGAGGAGCAGCGCGAAAC
CACCCCCGAGCGCGGACGCGGTGCGGCGCGACGTCCACCAACCATGGAGGACGTGTCGTCCCCGTCGCCG
TCGCCGCCGCCTCCCCGCGCGCCCCCAAAAAAGAGACTGCGGAGACGCCTGGAGTCCGAGGACGAGGAAG
ACAGTTCCCAGGACGCTCTGGTGCCTAGGACACCATCTCCAAGACCCTCCACTTCCACCGCCGACCTGGC
CATTGCCAGCAAAAAAAAGAAGAAGAGGCCCTCCCCTAAACCTGAACGACCACCCAGCCCAGAAGTGATC
GTGGACTCAGAGGAAGAGCGCGAGGACGTCGCTCTGCAGATGGTGGGATTCAGCAATCCACCTGTGCTCA
TCAAGCACGGCAAAGGGGGAAAACGGACCGTGCGCAGGCTGAACGAGGATGATCCTGTGGCAAGGGGCAT
GAGGACACAGGAGGAGAAGGAAGAATCCTCCGAGGCCGAGAGCGAGAGCACAGTGATTAATCCACTGTCC
CTGCCAATTGTGAGCGCTTGGGAGAAGGGAATGGAGGCCGCCCGGGCCCTGATGGACAAGTACCACGTGG
ACAACGACCTGAAGGCTAATTTCAAACTGCTGCCTGACCAGGTGGAGGCCCTGGCTGCCGTGTGCAAGAC
ATGGCTGAATGAGGAGCATAGAGGGCTGCAGCTGACCTTTACATCAAACAAGACCTTTGTGACCATGATG
GGCAGGTTTCTGCAGGCCTACCTGCAATCTTTCGCCGAAGTGACTTACAAGCACCACGAGCCCACCGGCT
GCGCCCTGTGGCTGCACAGATGCGCCGAGATTGAGGGCGAGCTGAAATGCCTGCACGGCTCTATCATGAT
TAACAAGGAGCACGTGATCGAGATGGATGTGACTTCCGAAAACGGCCAGCGCGCCCTGAAGGAGCAGTCC
AGCAAGGCCAAGATCGTGAAGAACAGGTGGGGCAGGAACGTGGTGCAGATTTCTAACACAGACGCCAGAT
GTTGCGTGCATGACGCCGCCTGCCCTGCCAATCAGTTTAGCGGCAAGAGCTGCGGAATGTTCTTCAGCGA
GGGAGCCAAGGCGCAAGTGGCCTTCAAGCAGATCAAGGCCTTCATGCAAGCCCTGTATCCAAATGCCCAG
ACCGGCCACGGCCACCTCCTGATGCCCCTGCGCTGCGAATGTAACTCCAAGCCCGGCCACGCCCCTTTCC
TGGGCAGGCAGCTGCCAAAACTGACCCCTTTTGCCCTGAGCAACGCCGAAGATCTGGATGCCGATCTGAT
CAGCGACAAGTCCGTGCTGGCCTCCGTTCACCACCCCGCCCTGATCGTGTTCCAGTGCTGCAATCCCGTG
TACAGGAATAGCAGAGCTCAGGGTGGAGGCCCCAACTGCGACTTCAAGATCTCCGCCCCAGATCTGCTGA
ACGCTCTCGTGATGGTGCGGAGCCTGTGGTCTGAGAACTTCACAGAGCTGCCCCGCATGGTGGTGCCCGA
GTTCAAGTGGAGCACTAAGCATCAGTACCGGAATGTGTCTCTGCCCGTGGCCCACTCTGACGCCAGACAG
AATCCTTTTGACTTCTGAACGGCGCAGACGGCAAGGGTGGGGGGTAAATAATCACCCGAGAGTGTACAAA
TAAAAACATTTGCCTTTATTGAAAGTGTCTCCTAGTACATTATTTTTACATGTTTTTCAAGTGACAAAAA
GAAGTGGCGCTCCTAATCTGCGCACTGTGGCTGCGGAAGTAGGGCGAGTGGCGCTCCAGGAAGCTGTAGA
GCTGTTCCTGGTTGCGACGCAGGGTGGGCTGTACCTGGGGACTGTTAAGCATGGAGTTGGGTACCGGATC
CAT
[123 nt withheld, positions 8964-9086]
C
[91 nt withheld, positions 9088-9178]
A
[49 nt withheld, positions 9180-9228]
CCTTTGACGTTGGAGTCCACGTTCTTT
[37 nt withheld, positions 9256-9292]
ACCCTATCTCGGTCTATTCTTTTGATTTATAAGGGATTTTGCCGATTTCGGCCTATTGGTTAAAAAATGA
GCTGATTTAACAAAAATTTAACGCGAATTTTAACAAAATATTAACGCTTACAATTTAGGTGGCACTTTTC
GGGGAAATGTGCGCGGAACCCCTATTTGTTTATTTTTCTAAATACATTCAAATATGTATCCGCTCATGAG
ACAATAACCCTGATAAATGCTTCAATAATATTGAAAAAGGAAGAGTATGATTGAACAAGATGGATTGCAC
GCAGGTTCTCCGGCCGCTTGGGTGGAGAGGCTATTCGGCTATGACTGGGCACAACAGACAATCGGCTGCT
CTGATGCCGCCGTGTTCCGGCTGTCAGCGCAGGGGCGCCCGGTTCTTTTTGTCAAGACCGACCTGTCCGG
TGCCCTGAATGAACTGCAAGACGAGGCAGCGCGGCTATCGTGGCTGGCCACGACGGGCGTTCCTTGCGCA
GCTGTACTCGACGTTGTCACTGAAGCGGGAAGGGACTGGCTGCTATTGGGCGAAGTGCCGGGGCAGGATC
TCCTGTCATCTCACCTTGCTCCTGCCGAGAAAGTATCCATCATGGCTGATGCAATGCGGCGGCTGCATAC
GCTTGATCCGGCTACCTGCCCATTCGACCACCAAGCGAAACATCGCATCGAGAGAGCACGTACTCGGATG
GAAGCCGGTCTTGTCGATCAGGATGATCTGGACGAAGAGCATCAGGGGCTCGCGCCAGCCGAACTGTTCG
CCAGGCTCAAGGCGAGCATGCCCGACGGCGAGGATCTCGTCGTGACCCATGGCGATGCCTGCTTGCCGAA
TATCATGGTGGAAAATGGCCGCTTTTCTGGATTCATCGACTGTGGCCGGCTGGGTGTGGCGGACCGCTAT
CAGGACATAGCGTTGGCTACCCGTGATATTGCTGAAGAGCTTGGCGGCGAATGGGCTGACCGCTTCCTCG
TGCTTTACGGTATCGCCGCTCCCGATTCGCAGCGCATCGCCTTCTATCGCCTTCTTGACGAGTTCTTCTG
ACTGTCAGACCAAGTTTACTCATATATACTTTAGATTGATTTAAAACTTCATTTTTAATTTAAAAGGATC
TAGGTGAAGATCCTTTTTGATAATCTCATGACCAAAATCCCTTAACGTGAGTTTTCGTTCCACTGAGCGT
CAGACCCCGTAGAAAAGATCAAAGGATCTTCTTGAGATCCTTTTTTTCTGCGCGTAATCTGCTGCTTGCA
AACAAAAAAACCACCGCTACCAGCGGTGGTTTGTTTGCCGGATCAAGAGCTACCAACTCTTTTTCCGAAG
GTAACTGGCTTCAGCAGAGCGCAGATACCAAATACTGTTCTTCTAGTGTAGCCGTAGTTAGGCCACCACT
TCAAGAACTCTGTAGCACCGCCTACATACCTCGCTCTGCTAATCCTGTTACCAGTGGCTGCTGCCAGTGG
CGATAAGTCGTGTCTTACCGGGTTGGACTCAAGACGATAGTTACCGGATAAGGCGCAGCGGTCGGGCTGA
ACGGGGGGTTCGTGCACACAGCCCAGCTTGGAGCGAACGACCTACACCGAACTGAGATACCTACAGCGTG
AGCTATGAGAAAGCGCCACGCTTCCCGAAGGGAGAAAGGCGGACAGGTATCCGGTAAGCGGCAGGGTCGG
AACAGGAGAGCGCACGAGGGAGCTTCCAGGGGGAAACGCCTGGTATCTTTATAGTCCTGTCGGGTTTCGC
CACCTCTGACTTGAGCGTCGATTTTTGTGATGCTCGTCAGGGGGGCGGAGCCTATGGAAAAACGCCAGCA
ACGCGGCCTTTTTACGGTTCCTGGCCTTTTGCTGGCCTTTTGCTCACATGTTCTTTCCTGCGTTATCCCC
TGATTCTGTGGATAACCGTATTACCGCCTTTGAGTGAGCTGATCATATGGTTTGGCAG
